Addgene plasmid #247290: NSK465 SFFV-mCherry-SGc(os13.NOT-SCN1A_20N.45,64,45.lowBG.12bp loop)cSG-EGFP-(3xMS2) (FLP-IN)
Purpose: Low baseline modulADAR sensor for NOT SCN1a exon 20N
Depositing lab: Xiaojing Gao. Depositing organization: Stanford University. Publication: Sequence-Independent RNA Sensing in Living Mammalian Cells. Kolber NS, Kaseniit KE, Lanz TV, Robinson WH, Gao XJ. bioRxiv [Preprint]. 2025 Sep 18:2025.09.18.677213. doi: 10.1101/2025.09.18.677213. PubMed 41000785.
Backbone
  Vector backbone: FLP-IN
  Vector type: Mammalian Expression
Growth in bacteria
  Bacterial resistance: Ampicillin, 100 μg/mL
  Growth temperature: 37°C
  Growth strain: DH5alpha
  Copy number: High Copy
Gene/Insert
  Gene/Insert name: mCherry-os13.NOT-SCN1A_20N.45,64,45.lowBG.12bp loop-EGFP
  Species: Synthetic
  Mutation: WT
  Promoter: SFFV
  Cloning method: Unknown
Terms and licenses: Academic/Nonprofit Terms; Industry Terms: Not Available to Industry
How to cite: NSK465 SFFV-mCherry-SGc(os13.NOT-SCN1A_20N.45,64,45.lowBG.12bp loop)cSG-EGFP-(3xMS2) (FLP-IN) was a gift from Xiaojing Gao (Addgene plasmid # 247290 ; http://n2t.net/addgene:247290 ; RRID:Addgene_247290)
