[The description below was written by a language model from this plasmid's Addgene catalogue record and pLannotate feature annotations shown in this document.]
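Description:
NSK465 SFFV-mCherry-SGc(os13.NOT-SCN1A_20N.45,64,45.lowBG.12bp loop)cSG-EGFP-(3xMS2) (FLP-IN) is a 6.8 kb mammalian expression plasmid built on a Flp-In-type backbone. It is maintained in E. coli through a high-copy ColE1/pUC origin and an ampicillin resistance gene. For mammalian cells, the backbone carries an FRT site placed directly upstream of a hygromycin resistance coding sequence followed by an SV40 poly(A) signal. No intact promoter is annotated in front of HygR. This matches the usual Flp-In design, in which FLP-mediated recombination into a genomic FRT landing site supplies the promoter and start codon, so that hygromycin resistance marks correct single-copy integration. Fragments of f1 ori, ble, lacI and the lac promoter region are backbone remnants.

The payload is a single transcription unit driven by the SFFV LTR promoter and terminated by the bGH poly(A) signal. It encodes mCherry, an F2A-type ribosome-skipping sequence (annotated as a fragment), an unannotated stretch of roughly 340 nt, and then EGFP. By the construct name, that stretch holds the synthetic sensor region flanked by linker/2A elements. The name also indicates three MS2 hairpins, presumably in the unannotated interval between EGFP and the poly(A) signal, although the feature table does not mark them.

The record describes the plasmid as a low-baseline modulADAR sensor implementing NOT logic for SCN1A exon 20N. In ADAR-based RNA sensors generally, mCherry reports constitutive expression for normalisation, while EGFP translation depends on RNA editing of the sensor region. The record does not state the exact mechanism by which the target sequence controls EGFP output. The construct is suited to making stable reporter lines for RNA sensing in living mammalian cells.
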