Features (pLannotate 1.2.2; 20 found; start..end, strand, type, name):
    176..583     +  promoter       SFFV promoter: spleen focus-forming virus long terminal repeat (LTR) promoter
    597..1304    +  CDS            mCherry: mCherry is a basic (constitutively fluorescent) red fluorescent protein published in 2004, derived from Discosoma sp.. It is reported to be a very rapidly-maturing monomer with low acid sensitivity.
   1350..1408    +  CDS            F2A (fragment): 2A peptide from foot-and-mouth disease virus polyprotein Eukaryotic ribosomes fail to insert a peptide bond between the Gly and Pro residues, yielding separate polypeptides.
   1752..2465    +  CDS            EGFP: EGFP is a basic (constitutively fluorescent) green fluorescent protein published in 1996, derived from Aequorea victoria. It is reported to be a rapidly-maturing weak dimer with moderate acid sensitivity.
   2643..2867    +  polyA_signal   bGH poly(A) signal: bovine growth hormone polyadenylation signal
   2883..2906    +  polyA_signal   bGH poly(A) signal (fragment): bovine growth hormone polyadenylation signal
   2910..2931    +  promoter       SV40 promoter (fragment): SV40 enhancer and early promoter
   2952..3185    +  rep_origin     f1 ori (fragment) (sequence partly withheld): f1 bacteriophage origin of replication; arrow indicates direction of (+) strand synthesis
   3190..3237    +  protein_bind   FRT: FLP-mediated recombination occurs in the 8-bp core sequence TCTAGAAA (Turan and Bode, 2011). FLP recombinase from the Saccharomyces cerevisiae 2μ plasmid
   3245..4267    +  CDS            HygR: aminoglycoside phosphotransferase from E. coli; aph(4)-Ia; confers resistance to hygromycin
   4277..4402    +  CDS            ble (fragment): BLE_KLEPN - Experimental evidence at protein level: Swiss-Prot protein existence level 1. Binding protein with a strong affinity to the bleomycin family of antibiotics. Binds to CL990; an antimitotic-antibiotic compound. From Klebsiella pneumoniae.
   4397..4518    +  polyA_signal   SV40 poly(A) signal: SV40 polyadenylation signal
   4591..4607    -  protein_bind   lac operator: The lac repressor binds to the lac operator to inhibit transcription in E. coli. This inhibition can be relieved by adding lactose or isopropyl-β-D-thiogalactopyranoside (IPTG). lac repressor encoded by lacI
   4615..4645    -  promoter       lac promoter: promoter for the E. coli lac operon
   4660..4681    -  protein_bind   CAP binding site: CAP binding activates transcription in the presence of cAMP. E. coli catabolite activator protein
   4694..4786    -  CDS            lacI (fragment): lac repressor; lacI; The lac repressor binds to the lac operator to inhibit transcription in E. coli. This inhibition can be relieved by adding lactose or isopropyl-β-D-thiogalactopyranoside (IPTG).
   4969..5557    -  rep_origin     ori: high-copy-number ColE1/pMB1/pBR322/pUC origin of replication
   5728..6588    -  CDS            AmpR: β-lactamase; bla; confers resistance to ampicillin, carbenicillin, and related antibiotics
   6589..6693    -  promoter       AmpR promoter: bla
   6752..5       -  misc_feature   bom (fragment) (across the origin): basis of mobility region from pBR322
>Addgene plasmid #247290 | NSK465 SFFV-mCherry-SGc(os13.NOT-SCN1A_20N.45,64,45.lowBG.12bp loop)cSG-EGFP-(3xMS2) (FLP-IN) | addgene full sequence | sequence record 490832 | Addgene NGS Result
AGTATCTGCTCCCTGCTTGTGTGTTGGAGGTCGCTGAGTAGTGCGCGAGCAAAATTTAAGCTACAACAAG
GCAAGGCTTGACCGACAATTGCCGATAAAATAAAAGATTTTATTTAGTCTCCAGAAAAAGGGGGGAATGA
AAGACCCCACCTGTAGGTTTGGCAAGCTAGCTGCAGTAACGCCATTTTGCAAGGCATGGAAAAATACCAA
ACCAAGAATAGAGAAGTTCAGATCAAGGGCGGGTACATGAAAATAGCTAACGTTGGGCCAAACAGGATAT
CTGCGGTGAGCAGTTTCGGCCCCGGCCCGGGGCCAAGAACAGATGGTCACCGCAGTTTCGGCCCCGGCCC
GAGGCCAAGAACAGATGGTCCCCAGATATGGCCCAACCCTCAGCAGTTTCTTAAGACCCATCAGATGTTT
CCAGGCTCCCCCAAGGACCTGAAATGACCCTGCGCCTTATTTGAATTAACCAATCAGCCTGCTTCTCGCT
TCTGTTCGCGCGCTTCTGCTTCCCGAGCTCTATAAAAGAGCTCACAACCCCTCACTCGGCGCGCCAGTCC
TCCGACAGACTGAGTCGCCCGGGAAGCTTCGCCACCATGGTGAGCAAGGGCGAGGAGGATAACATGGCCA
TCATCAAGGAGTTCATGCGCTTCAAGGTGCACATGGAGGGCTCCGTGAACGGCCACGAGTTCGAGATCGA
GGGCGAGGGCGAGGGCCGCCCCTACGAGGGCACCCAGACCGCCAAGCTGAAGGTGACCAAGGGTGGCCCC
CTGCCCTTCGCCTGGGACATCCTGTCCCCTCAGTTCATGTACGGCTCCAAGGCCTACGTGAAGCACCCCG
CCGACATTCCCGACTACTTGAAGCTGTCCTTCCCCGAGGGCTTCAAGTGGGAGCGCGTGATGAACTTCGA
GGACGGCGGCGTGGTGACCGTGACCCAGGACTCCTCCCTGCAGGACGGCGAGTTCATCTACAAGGTGAAG
CTGCGCGGCACCAACTTCCCCTCCGACGGCCCCGTAATGCAGAAGAAGACCATGGGCTGGGAGGCCTCCT
CCGAGCGGATGTACCCCGAGGACGGCGCCCTGAAGGGCGAGATCAAGCAGAGGCTGAAGCTGAAGGACGG
CGGCCACTACGACGCTGAGGTCAAGACCACCTACAAGGCCAAGAAGCCCGTGCAGCTGCCCGGCGCCTAC
AACGTCAACATCAAGTTGGACATCACCTCCCACAACGAGGACTACACCATCGTGGAACAGTACGAACGCG
CCGAGGGCCGCCACTCCACCGGCGGCATGGACGAGCTGTACAAGAGCGACGCGTTGGAAGCCAGACACAA
ACAGAAAATTGTGGCTCCGGTGAAACAGACTTTGAATTTTGACCTTCTGAAGCTGGCGGGAGACGTCGAG
TCCAACCCCGGTCCCGGTACCGGATCCATTCATGATGGATGGAATTGCTCCTCAAAGGGCATTCACAACC
ACTGGCATATGCGACGGCCATGGAGTGGTTGTGAATCCATAATAAAGGGCTCAGGGGAGGAACCAGCGCT
CCACCCCATCCAAGTTGGAGCAAGATTATCTTCATAGCCGTCTGTTATGCCTCATCCCTTCAAATCGAGA
TCAGGCTCTTGGAGGTCTCAGAGCACCGGTACTAGTGAGGCACGGCATAAGCAAAAGATCGTAGCCCCAG
TAAAGCAAACACTCAACTTCGATCTACTCAAACTCGCAGGTGATGTGGAATCTAATCCAGGACCCTCGAG
TGTCTCAAAGGGCGAGGAACTTTTTACGGGCGTTGTTCCGATCCTCGTCGAATTGGACGGGGACGTTAAT
GGGCATAAATTCTCAGTTAGTGGTGAGGGTGAGGGGGACGCGACATATGGGAAACTTACGCTGAAGTTCA
TATGTACCACCGGAAAATTGCCAGTGCCGTGGCCTACTCTCGTCACCACCCTGACATATGGTGTTCAGTG
TTTTAGCCGGTATCCAGACCATATGAAACAGCACGATTTTTTTAAATCCGCTATGCCTGAAGGTTACGTA
CAGGAGCGAACGATATTTTTTAAAGACGACGGAAACTACAAAACTAGAGCCGAGGTAAAATTCGAGGGTG
ACACTCTCGTGAACCGGATCGAACTGAAGGGCATAGATTTTAAGGAGGATGGCAATATACTGGGCCACAA
GCTCGAATACAACTATAATTCTCATAATGTCTATATCATGGCGGACAAACAGAAAAACGGCATCAAGGTA
AACTTTAAAATCCGACACAATATTGAGGACGGCTCTGTCCAGCTTGCGGACCATTACCAACAGAACACGC
CGATAGGGGATGGTCCAGTACTTCTCCCTGATAATCACTATTTGTCTACTCAGTCAGCTCTTAGCAAGGA
CCCAAACGAAAAACGGGATCACATGGTCCTTCTTGAGTTCGTCACTGCGGCTGGGATAACACTCGGGATG
GACGAACTGTATAAGTAGGCCGGAGGGCCCACGTACACCATCAGGGTACGTCTCAGACACCATCAGGGTC
TGTCTGGTACAGCATCAGCGTACCATGGCCCGAACAAAAACTCATCTCAGAAGAGGATCTGAATAGCGCC
GTCGACCATCATCATAATCATCATTGAGTTTAAACCCGCTGATCAGCCTCGACTGTGCCTTCTAGTTGCC
AGCCATCTGTTGTTTGCCCCTCCCCCGTGCCTTCCTTGACCCTGGAAGGTGCCACTCCCACTGTCCTTTC
CTAATAAAATGAGGAAATTGCATCGCATTGTCTGAGTAGGTGTCATTCTATTCTGGGGGGTGGGGTGGGG
CAGGACAGCAAGGGGGAGGATTGGGAAGACAATAGCAGGCATGCTGGGGATGCGGTGGGCTCTATGGAGA
TCTATCGATGTTCTGGGGATGCGGTGGGCTCTATGGCTTCTGAGGCGGAAAGAACCAGCTGGGGCTCTAG
GGGGTATCCCC
[124 nt withheld, positions 2952-3075]
C
[91 nt withheld, positions 3077-3167]
AGGGTGATGGTTCACGTACCTAGAAGTTCCTATTCCGAAGTTCCTATTCTCTAGAAAGTATAGGAACTTC
CTTGGCCAAAAAGCCTGAACTCACCGCGACGTCTGTCGAGAAGTTTCTGATCGAAAAGTTCGACAGCGTC
TCCGACCTGATGCAGCTCTCGGAGGGCGAAGAATCTCGTGCTTTCAGCTTCGATGTAGGAGGGCGTGGAT
ATGTCCTGCGGGTAAATAGCTGCGCCGATGGTTTCTACAAAGATCGTTATGTTTATCGGCACTTTGCATC
GGCCGCGCTCCCGATTCCGGAAGTGCTTGACATTGGGGAATTCAGCGAGAGCCTGACCTATTGCATCTCC
CGCCGTGCACAGGGTGTCACGTTGCAAGACCTGCCTGAAACCGAACTGCCCGCTGTTCTGCAGCCGGTCG
CGGAGGCCATGGATGCGATCGCTGCGGCCGATCTTAGCCAGACGAGCGGGTTCGGCCCATTCGGACCGCA
AGGAATCGGTCAATACACTACATGGCGTGATTTCATATGCGCGATTGCTGATCCCCATGTGTATCACTGG
CAAACTGTGATGGACGACACCGTCAGTGCGTCCGTCGCGCAGGCTCTCGATGAGCTGATGCTTTGGGCCG
AGGACTGCCCCGAAGTCCGGCACCTCGTGCACGCGGATTTCGGCTCCAACAATGTCCTGACGGACAATGG
CCGCATAACAGCGGTCATTGACTGGAGCGAGGCGATGTTCGGGGATTCCCAATACGAGGTCGCCAACATC
TTCTTCTGGAGGCCGTGGTTGGCTTGTATGGAGCAGCAGACGCGCTACTTCGAGCGGAGGCATCCGGAGC
TTGCAGGATCGCCGCGGCTCCGGGCGTATATGCTCCGCATTGGTCTTGACCAACTCTATCAGAGCTTGGT
TGACGGCAATTTCGATGATGCAGCTTGGGCGCAGGGTCGATGCGACGCAATCGTCCGATCCGGAGCCGGG
ACTGTCGGGCGTACACAAATCGCCCGCAGAAGCGCGGCCGTCTGGACCGATGGCTGTGTAGAAGTACTCG
CCGATAGTGGAAACCGACGCCCCAGCACTCGTCCGAGGGCAAAGGAATAGCACGTACTACGAGATTTCGA
TTCCACCGCCGCCTTCTATGAAAGGTTGGGCTTCGGAATCGTTTTCCGGGACGCCGGCTGGATGATCCTC
CAGCGCGGGGATCTCATGCTGGAGTTCTTCGCCCACCCCAACTTGTTTATTGCAGCTTATAATGGTTACA
AATAAAGCAATAGCATCACAAATTTCACAAATAAAGCATTTTTTTCACTGCATTCTAGTTGTGGTTTGTC
CAAACTCATCAATGTATCTTATCATGTCTGTATACCGTCGACCTCTAGCTAGAGCTTGGCGTAATCATGG
TCATAGCTGTTTCCTGTGTGAAATTGTTATCCGCTCACAATTCCACACAACATACGAGCCGGAAGCATAA
AGTGTAAAGCCTGGGGTGCCTAATGAGTGAGCTAACTCACATTAATTGCGTTGCGCTCACTGCCCGCTTT
CCAGTCGGGAAACCTGTCGTGCCAGCTGCATTAATGAATCGGCCAACGCGCGGGGAGAGGCGGTTTGCGT
ATTGGGCGCTCTTCCGCTTCCTCGCTCACTGACTCGCTGCGCTCGGTCGTTCGGCTGCGGCGAGCGGTAT
CAGCTCACTCAAAGGCGGTAATACGGTTATCCACAGAATCAGGGGATAACGCAGGAAAGAACATGTGAGC
AAAAGGCCAGCAAAAGGCCAGGAACCGTAAAAAGGCCGCGTTGCTGGCGTTTTTCCATAGGCTCCGCCCC
CCTGACGAGCATCACAAAAATCGACGCTCAAGTCAGAGGTGGCGAAACCCGACAGGACTATAAAGATACC
AGGCGTTTCCCCCTGGAAGCTCCCTCGTGCGCTCTCCTGTTCCGACCCTGCCGCTTACCGGATACCTGTC
CGCCTTTCTCCCTTCGGGAAGCGTGGCGCTTTCTCATAGCTCACGCTGTAGGTATCTCAGTTCGGTGTAG
GTCGTTCGCTCCAAGCTGGGCTGTGTGCACGAACCCCCCGTTCAGCCCGACCGCTGCGCCTTATCCGGTA
ACTATCGTCTTGAGTCCAACCCGGTAAGACACGACTTATCGCCACTGGCAGCAGCCACTGGTAACAGGAT
TAGCAGAGCGAGGTATGTAGGCGGTGCTACAGAGTTCTTGAAGTGGTGGCCTAACTACGGCTACACTAGA
AGAACAGTATTTGGTATCTGCGCTCTGCTGAAGCCAGTTACCTTCGGAAAAAGAGTTGGTAGCTCTTGAT
CCGGCAAACAAACCACCGCTGGTAGCGGTGGTTTTTTTGTTTGCAAGCAGCAGATTACGCGCAGAAAAAA
AGGATCTCAAGAAGATCCTTTGATCTTTTCTACGGGGTCTGACGCTCAGTGGAACGAAAACTCACGTTAA
GGGATTTTGGTCATGAGATTATCAAAAAGGATCTTCACCTAGATCCTTTTAAATTAAAAATGAAGTTTTA
AATCAATCTAAAGTATATATGAGTAAACTTGGTCTGACAGTTACCAATGCTTAATCAGTGAGGCACCTAT
CTCAGCGATCTGTCTATTTCGTTCATCCATAGTTGCCTGACTCCCCGTCGTGTAGATAACTACGATACGG
GAGGGCTTACCATCTGGCCCCAGTGCTGCAATGATACCGCGAGACCCACGCTCACCGGCTCCAGATTTAT
CAGCAATAAACCAGCCAGCCGGAAGGGCCGAGCGCAGAAGTGGTCCTGCAACTTTATCCGCCTCCATCCA
GTCTATTAATTGTTGCCGGGAAGCTAGAGTAAGTAGTTCGCCAGTTAATAGTTTGCGCAACGTTGTTGCC
ATTGCTACAGGCATCGTGGTGTCACGCTCGTCGTTTGGTATGGCTTCATTCAGCTCCGGTTCCCAACGAT
CAAGGCGAGTTACATGATCCCCCATGTTGTGCAAAAAAGCGGTTAGCTCCTTCGGTCCTCCGATCGTTGT
CAGAAGTAAGTTGGCCGCAGTGTTATCACTCATGGTTATGGCAGCACTGCATAATTCTCTTACTGTCATG
CCATCCGTAAGATGCTTTTCTGTGACTGGTGAGTACTCAACCAAGTCATTCTGAGAATAGTGTATGCGGC
GACCGAGTTGCTCTTGCCCGGCGTCAATACGGGATAATACCGCGCCACATAGCAGAACTTTAAAAGTGCT
CATCATTGGAAAACGTTCTTCGGGGCGAAAACTCTCAAGGATCTTACCGCTGTTGAGATCCAGTTCGATG
TAACCCACTCGTGCACCCAACTGATCTTCAGCATCTTTTACTTTCACCAGCGTTTCTGGGTGAGCAAAAA
CAGGAAGGCAAAATGCCGCAAAAAAGGGAATAAGGGCGACACGGAAATGTTGAATACTCATACTCTTCCT
TTTTCAATATTATTGAAGCATTTATCAGGGTTATTGTCTCATGAGCGGATACATATTTGAATGTATTTAG
AAAAATAAACAAATAGGGGTTCCGCGCACATTTCCCCGAAAAGTGCCACCTGACGTCGACGGATCGGGAG
ATCTCCCGATCCCCTATGGTGCACTCTCAGTACAATCTGCTCTGATGCCGCATAGTTAAGCC
